Addgene plasmid #158144: pRS416-BYG
Purpose: Dual fluorescent protein reporter (BFP-GFP) for ncAA incorporation (wild-type construct)
Depositing lab: James Van Deventer. Depositing organization: Tufts University. Publication: Reporter system architecture affects measurements of noncanonical amino acid incorporation efficiency and fidelity. Potts KA, Stieglitz JT, Lei M, Van Deventer JA. Mol Syst Des Eng. 2020 Feb 1;5(2):573-588. doi: 10.1039/c9me00107g. Epub 2020 Jan 23. PubMed 33791108.
Backbone
  Vector backbone: pRS416
  Backbone manufacturer: Stratagene
  Backbone size w/o insert (bp): 4898
  Total vector size (bp): 7371
  Vector type: Yeast Expression
  Selectable markers: URA3
Growth in bacteria
  Bacterial resistance: Ampicillin, 100 μg/mL
  Growth temperature: 37°C
  Growth strain: DH5alpha
  Copy number: Low Copy
Gene/Insert
  Gene/Insert name: BFP-GFP fragment (wild-type)
  Insert size (bp): 2500
  Promoter: GAL1-10
  Cloning method: Gibson Cloning
  Sequencing primers: 5′ AGTTAGCTCACTCATTAGGCACCC; 3′ GGATGTGCTGCAAGGCGATTA
Terms and licenses: Academic/Nonprofit Terms; Industry Terms: Not Available to Industry
How to cite: pRS416-BYG was a gift from James Van Deventer (Addgene plasmid # 158144 ; http://n2t.net/addgene:158144 ; RRID:Addgene_158144)
