[The description below was written by a language model from this plasmid's Addgene catalogue record and pLannotate feature annotations shown in this document.]
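Description:
pRS416-BYG is a yeast expression plasmid built on the pRS416 centromeric shuttle backbone. It carries a dual fluorescent protein reporter used to measure noncanonical amino acid (ncAA) incorporation in Saccharomyces cerevisiae. In yeast it is maintained through a CEN6/ARS element, which keeps the plasmid at low, stable copy number. Selection is by URA3, a uracil auxotrophic marker that can also be counterselected with 5-FOA. In E. coli it replicates from a ColE1/pUC-type origin and is selected with ampicillin via the β-lactamase gene. The backbone also retains an f1 origin and pBluescript-derived remnants: lac promoter/operator, lacZα fragment, flanking T3 and T7 promoters, and fragments of the multiple cloning site. The catalogue lists a total size of 7,371 bp, while the sequenced record is 7,359 nt.

The insert, assembled by Gibson cloning, is driven by the galactose-inducible, Gal4-regulated GAL1 promoter (listed as GAL1-10 in the catalogue). It encodes TagBFP followed, after a short intervening gap that presumably serves as a linker, by superfolder GFP. A histidine tag, annotated as a fragment of a 9xHis tag, lies just downstream of GFP. A transcription terminator is not annotated in the feature table.

This is the wild-type version of the reporter. By implication it carries no stop codon to be suppressed between the two fluorophores, so both proteins should be produced through ordinary translation. In reporters of this type, the N-terminal fluorophore reports overall expression and the C-terminal one reports readthrough. The wild-type construct therefore serves as the full-length reference against which codon-suppression variants are normalised when ncAA incorporation efficiency and fidelity are calculated.
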