Features (pLannotate 1.2.2; 23 found; start..end, strand, type, name):
    371..1069    +  CDS            TagBFP: TagBFP is a basic (constitutively fluorescent) blue fluorescent protein published in 2008, derived from Entacmaea quadricolor. It is reported to be a very rapidly-maturing monomer with very low acid sensitivity.
   1112..1822    +  CDS            Superfolder GFP: Superfolder GFP is a basic (constitutively fluorescent) green fluorescent protein published in 2005, derived from Aequorea victoria. It is reported to be a very rapidly-maturing weak dimer.
   1829..1846    +  CDS            9xHis (fragment): 9xHis affinity tag
   2182..2208    +  misc_feature   MCS (fragment): pBluescript multiple cloning site
   2217..2235    -  promoter       T7 promoter: promoter for bacteriophage T7 RNA polymerase
   2243..2398    +  CDS            lacZα (fragment): LacZα fragment of β-galactosidase; lacZ fragment
   2402..2830    +  rep_origin     f1 ori (sequence partly withheld): f1 bacteriophage origin of replication; arrow indicates direction of (+) strand synthesis
   2858..2909    -  misc_feature   bom (fragment): basis of mobility region from pBR322
   2988..3791    -  CDS            URA3: orotidine-5'-phosphate decarboxylase, required for uracil biosynthesis; S. cerevisiae URA3; yeast auxotrophic marker, counterselectable with 5-fluoroorotic acid (5-FOA)
   3792..4007    -  promoter       URA3 promoter: S. cerevisiae URA3
   4015..4064    -  misc_feature   bom (fragment): basis of mobility region from pBR322
   4166..4201    -  CDS            rop (fragment): Rop protein, which maintains plasmids at low copy number; rop
   4269..4772    -  misc_feature   CEN/ARS: S. cerevisiae CEN6 centromere fused to an autonomously replicating sequence
   4809..4913    +  promoter       AmpR promoter: bla
   4914..5774    +  CDS            AmpR: β-lactamase; bla; confers resistance to ampicillin, carbenicillin, and related antibiotics
   5945..6533    +  rep_origin     ori: high-copy-number ColE1/pMB1/pBR322/pUC origin of replication
   6716..6808    +  CDS            lacI (fragment): lac repressor; lacI; The lac repressor binds to the lac operator to inhibit transcription in E. coli. This inhibition can be relieved by adding lactose or isopropyl-β-D-thiogalactopyranoside (IPTG).
   6821..6842    +  protein_bind   CAP binding site: CAP binding activates transcription in the presence of cAMP. E. coli catabolite activator protein
   6857..6887    +  promoter       lac promoter: promoter for the E. coli lac operon
   6895..6911    +  protein_bind   lac operator: The lac repressor binds to the lac operator to inhibit transcription in E. coli. This inhibition can be relieved by adding lactose or isopropyl-β-D-thiogalactopyranoside (IPTG). lac repressor encoded by lacI
   6956..6974    +  promoter       T3 promoter: promoter for bacteriophage T3 RNA polymerase
   6987..7016    +  misc_feature   MCS (fragment): pBluescript multiple cloning site
   7242..324     +  promoter       GAL1 promoter (across the origin): S. cerevisiae GAL1; inducible promoter, regulated by Gal4
>Addgene plasmid #158144 | pRS416-BYG | addgene full sequence | sequence record 319621 | Addgene NGS Result
AACAATAAAGATTCTACAATACTAGCTTTTATGGTTATGAAGAGGAAAAATTGGCAGTAACCTGGCCCCA
CAAACCTTCAAATGAACGAATCAAATTAACAACCATAGGATGATAATGCGATTAGTTTTTTAGCCTTATT
TCTGGGGTAATTAATCAGCGAAGCGATGATTTTTGATCTATTAACAGATATATAAATGCAAAAACTGCAT
AACCACTTTAACTAATACTTTCAACATTTTCGGTTTGTATTACTTCTTATTCAAATGTAATAAAAGTATC
AACAAAAAATTGTTAATATACCTCTATACTTTAACGTCAAGGAGAAAAAACCCCGGATCGAATTCCCTAC
TTCATACATTTTCAATTAAGATGAGCGAGCTGATTAAGGAGAACATGCACATGAAGCTGTACATGGAGGG
CACCGTGGACAACCATCACTTCAAGTGCACATCCGAGGGCGAAGGCAAGCCCTACGAGGGCACCCAGACC
ATGAGAATCAAGGTGGTCGAGGGCGGCCCTCTCCCCTTCGCCTTCGACATCCTGGCTACTAGCTTCCTCT
ACGGCAGCAAGACCTTCATCAACCACACCCAGGGCATCCCCGACTTCTTCAAGCAGTCCTTCCCTGAGGG
CTTCACATGGGAGAGAGTCACCACATACGAAGACGGGGGCGTGCTGACCGCTACCCAGGACACCAGCCTC
CAGGACGGCTGCCTCATCTACAACGTCAAGATCAGAGGGGTGAACTTCACATCCAACGGCCCTGTGATGC
AGAAGAAAACACTCGGCTGGGAGGCCTTCACCGAGACGCTGTACCCCGCTGACGGCGGCCTGGAAGGCAG
AAACGACATGGCCCTGAAGCTCGTGGGCGGGAGCCATCTGATCGCAAACGCCAAGACCACATATAGATCC
AAGAAACCCGCTAAGAACCTCAAGATGCCTGGCGTCTACTATGTGGACTACAGACTGGAAAGAATCAAGG
AGGCCAACAACGAGACCTACGTCGAGCAGCACGAGGTGGCAGTGGCCAGATACTGCGACCTCCCTAGCAA
ACTGGGGCACAAGCTTAATATGGGATCCGCTGGCTCCGCTGCTGGTTCTGGCGAATACGCATCCAAGGGC
GAGGAGCTCTTTACTGGCGTAGTACCAATTCTCGTAGAGCTCGATGGCGATGTAAATGGCCATAAGTTTT
CCGTACGCGGCGAGGGCGAGGGCGATGCAACTAACGGCAAGCTCACTCTCAAGTTTATTTGTACTACTGG
CAAGCTCCCAGTACCATGGCCAACTCTCGTAACTACTCTGACCTATGGCGTACAATGTTTTTCCCGCTAT
CCAGATCACATGAAGCAACATGATTTTTTTAAGTCCGCAATGCCAGAGGGCTATGTACAAGAGCGCACTA
TTAGCTTTAAGGATGATGGCACCTATAAGACTCGCGCAGAGGTAAAGTTTGAGGGCGATACTCTCGTAAA
TCGCATTGAGCTCAAGGGCATTGATTTTAAGGAGGATGGCAATATTCTCGGCCATAAGCTGGAGTATAAT
TTCAATTCCCATAATGTATATATTACCGCAGATAAGCAAAAGAATGGCATTAAGGCGAATTTTAAGATTC
GCCATAATGTGGAGGATGGCTCCGTACAACTCGCAGATCATTATCAACAAAATACTCCAATTGGCGATGG
CCCAGTACTCCTCCCAGATAATCATTATCTCTCCACTCAATCCGTGCTCTCCAAAGATCCAAATGAGAAG
CGCGATCACATGGTACTCCTGGAGTTTGTAACTGCAGCAGGCATTACTCATGGCATGGATGAGCTCTATA
AGCTCGAGCACCACCACCACCACCACTAATAATAGCTCGAGATCTGATAACAACAGTGTAGATGTAACAA
AATCGACTTTGTTCCCACTGTACTTTTAGCTCGTACAAAATACAATATACTTTTCATTTCTCCGTAAACA
ACATGTTTTCCCATGTAATATCCTTTTCTATTTTTCGTTCCGTTACCAACTTTACACATACTTTATATAG
CTATTCACTTCTATACACTAAAAAACTAAGACAATTTTAATTTTGCTGCCTGCCATATTTCAATTTGTTA
TAAATTCCTATAATTTATCCTATTAGTAGCTAAAAAAAGATGAATGTGAATCGAATCCTAAGAGAATTGA
GCTCCAATTCGGTCGACCTCGAGGGGGGGCCCGGTACCCAATTCGCCCTATAGTGAGTCGTATTACGCGC
GCTCACTGGCCGTCGTTTTACAACGTCGTGACTGGGAAAACCCTGGCGTTACCCAACTTAATCGCCTTGC
AGCACATCCCCCTTTCGCCAGCTGGCGTAATAGCGAAGAGGCCCGCACCGATCGCCCTTCCCAACAGTTG
CGCAGCCTGAATGGCGAATGG
[124 nt withheld, positions 2402-2525]
C
[91 nt withheld, positions 2527-2617]
A
[49 nt withheld, positions 2619-2667]
CCTTTGACGTTGGAGTCCACGTTCTTT
[37 nt withheld, positions 2695-2731]
ACCCTATCTCGGTCTATTCTTTTGATTTATAAGGGATTTTGCCGATTTCGGCCTATTGGTTAAAAAATGA
GCTGATTTAACAAAAATTTAACGCGAATTTTAACAAAATATTAACGCTTACAATTTCCTGATGCGGTATT
TTCTCCTTACGCATCTGTGCGGTATTTCACACCGCATAGGGTAATAACTGATATAATTAAATTGAAGCTC
TAATTTGTGAGTTTAGTATACATGCATTTACTTATAATACAGTTTTTTAGTTTTGCTGGCCGCATCTTCT
CAAATATGCTTCCCAGCCTGCTTTTCTGTAACGTTCACCCTCTACCTTAGCATCCCTTCCCTTTGCAAAT
AGTCCTCTTCCAACAATAATAATGTCAGATCCTGTAGAGACCACATCATCCACGGTTCTATACTGTTGAC
CCAATGCGTCTCCCTTGTCATCTAAACCCACACCGGGTGTCATAATCAACCAATCGTAACCTTCATCTCT
TCCACCCATGTCTCTTTGAGCAATAAAGCCGATAACAAAATCTTTGTCGCTCTTCGCAATGTCAACAGTA
CCCTTAGTATATTCTCCAGTAGATAGGGAGCCCTTGCATGACAATTCTGCTAACATCAAAAGGCCTCTAG
GTTCCTTTGTTACTTCTTCTGCCGCCTGCTTCAAACCGCTAACAATACCTGGGCCCACCACACCGTGTGC
ATTCGTAATGTCTGCCCATTCTGCTATTCTGTATACACCCGCAGAGTACTGCAATTTGACTGTATTACCA
ATGTCAGCAAATTTTCTGTCTTCGAAGAGTAAAAAATTGTACTTGGCGGATAATGCCTTTAGCGGCTTAA
CTGTGCCCTCCATGGAAAAATCAGTCAAGATATCCACATGTGTTTTTAGTAAACAAATTTTGGGACCTAA
TGCTTCAACTAACTCCAGTAATTCCTTGGTGGTACGAACATCCAATGAAGCACACAAGTTTGTTTGCTTT
TCGTGCATGATATTAAATAGCTTGGCAGCAACAGGACTAGGATGAGTAGCAGCACGTTCCTTATATGTAG
CTTTCGACATGATTTATCTTCGTTTCCTGCAGGTTTTTGTTCTGTGCAGTTGGGTTAAGAATACTGGGCA
ATTTCATGTTTCTTCAACACTACATATGCGTATATATACCAATCTAAGTCTGTGCTCCTTCCTTCGTTCT
TCCTTCTGTTCGGAGATTACCGAATCAAAAAAATTTCAAGGAAACCGAAATCAAAAAAAAGAATAAAAAA
AAAATGATGAATTGAAAAGGTGGTATGGTGCACTCTCAGTACAATCTGCTCTGATGCCGCATAGTTAAGC
CAGCCCCGACACCCGCCAACACCCGCTGACGCGCCCTGACGGGCTTGTCTGCTCCCGGCATCCGCTTACA
GACAAGCTGTGACCGTCTCCGGGAGCTGCATGTGTCAGAGGTTTTCACCGTCATCACCGAAACGCGCGAG
ACGAAAGGGCCTCGTGATACGCCTATTTTTATAGGTTAATGTCATGATAATAATGGTTTCTTAGACGGAT
CGCTTGCCTGTAACTTACACGCGCCTCGTATCTTTTAATGATGGAATAATTTGGGAATTTACTCTGTGTT
TATTTATTTTTATGTTTTGTATTTGGATTTTAGAAAGTAAATAAAGAAGGTAGAAGAGTTACGGAATGAA
GAAAAAAAAATAAACAAAGGTTTAAAAAATTTCAACAAAAAGCGTACTTTACATATATATTTATTAGACA
AGAAAAGCAGATTAAATAGATATACATTCGATTAACGATAAGTAAAATGTAAAATCACAGGATTTTCGTG
TGTGGTCTTCTACACAGACAAGATGAAACAATTCGGCATTAATACCTGAGAGCAGGAAGAGCAAGATAAA
AGGTAGTATTTGTTGGCGATCCCCCTAGAGTCTTTTACATCTTCGGAAAACAAAAACTATTTTTTCTTTA
ATTTCTTTTTTTACTTTCTATTTTTAATTTATATATTTATATTAAAAAATTTAAATTATAATTATTTTTA
TAGCACGTGATGAAAAGGACCCAGGTGGCACTTTTCGGGGAAATGTGCGCGGAACCCCTATTTGTTTATT
TTTCTAAATACATTCAAATATGTATCCGCTCATGAGACAATAACCCTGATAAATGCTTCAATAATATTGA
AAAAGGAAGAGTATGAGTATTCAACATTTCCGTGTCGCCCTTATTCCCTTTTTTGCGGCATTTTGCCTTC
CTGTTTTTGCTCACCCAGAAACGCTGGTGAAAGTAAAAGATGCTGAAGATCAGTTGGGTGCACGAGTGGG
TTACATCGAACTGGATCTCAACAGCGGTAAGATCCTTGAGAGTTTTCGCCCCGAAGAACGTTTTCCAATG
ATGAGCACTTTTAAAGTTCTGCTATGTGGCGCGGTATTATCCCGTATTGACGCCGGGCAAGAGCAACTCG
GTCGCCGCATACACTATTCTCAGAATGACTTGGTTGAGTACTCACCAGTCACAGAAAAGCATCTTACGGA
TGGCATGACAGTAAGAGAATTATGCAGTGCTGCCATAACCATGAGTGATAACACTGCGGCCAACTTACTT
CTGACAACGATCGGAGGACCGAAGGAGCTAACCGCTTTTTTGCACAACATGGGGGATCATGTAACTCGCC
TTGATCGTTGGGAACCGGAGCTGAATGAAGCCATACCAAACGACGAGCGTGACACCACGATGCCTGTAGC
AATGGCAACAACGTTGCGCAAACTATTAACTGGCGAACTACTTACTCTAGCTTCCCGGCAACAATTAATA
GACTGGATGGAGGCGGATAAAGTTGCAGGACCACTTCTGCGCTCGGCCCTTCCGGCTGGCTGGTTTATTG
CTGATAAATCTGGAGCCGGTGAGCGTGGGTCTCGCGGTATCATTGCAGCACTGGGGCCAGATGGTAAGCC
CTCCCGTATCGTAGTTATCTACACGACGGGGAGTCAGGCAACTATGGATGAACGAAATAGACAGATCGCT
GAGATAGGTGCCTCACTGATTAAGCATTGGTAACTGTCAGACCAAGTTTACTCATATATACTTTAGATTG
ATTTAAAACTTCATTTTTAATTTAAAAGGATCTAGGTGAAGATCCTTTTTGATAATCTCATGACCAAAAT
CCCTTAACGTGAGTTTTCGTTCCACTGAGCGTCAGACCCCGTAGAAAAGATCAAAGGATCTTCTTGAGAT
CCTTTTTTTCTGCGCGTAATCTGCTGCTTGCAAACAAAAAAACCACCGCTACCAGCGGTGGTTTGTTTGC
CGGATCAAGAGCTACCAACTCTTTTTCCGAAGGTAACTGGCTTCAGCAGAGCGCAGATACCAAATACTGT
TCTTCTAGTGTAGCCGTAGTTAGGCCACCACTTCAAGAACTCTGTAGCACCGCCTACATACCTCGCTCTG
CTAATCCTGTTACCAGTGGCTGCTGCCAGTGGCGATAAGTCGTGTCTTACCGGGTTGGACTCAAGACGAT
AGTTACCGGATAAGGCGCAGCGGTCGGGCTGAACGGGGGGTTCGTGCACACAGCCCAGCTTGGAGCGAAC
GACCTACACCGAACTGAGATACCTACAGCGTGAGCTATGAGAAAGCGCCACGCTTCCCGAAGGGAGAAAG
GCGGACAGGTATCCGGTAAGCGGCAGGGTCGGAACAGGAGAGCGCACGAGGGAGCTTCCAGGGGGAAACG
CCTGGTATCTTTATAGTCCTGTCGGGTTTCGCCACCTCTGACTTGAGCGTCGATTTTTGTGATGCTCGTC
AGGGGGGCGGAGCCTATGGAAAAACGCCAGCAACGCGGCCTTTTTACGGTTCCTGGCCTTTTGCTGGCCT
TTTGCTCACATGTTCTTTCCTGCGTTATCCCCTGATTCTGTGGATAACCGTATTACCGCCTTTGAGTGAG
CTGATACCGCTCGCCGCAGCCGAACGACCGAGCGCAGCGAGTCAGTGAGCGAGGAAGCGGAAGAGCGCCC
AATACGCAAACCGCCTCTCCCCGCGCGTTGGCCGATTCATTAATGCAGCTGGCACGACAGGTTTCCCGAC
TGGAAAGCGGGCAGTGAGCGCAACGCAATTAATGTGAGTTAGCTCACTCATTAGGCACCCCAGGCTTTAC
ACTTTATGCTTCCGGCTCGTATGTTGTGTGGAATTGTGAGCGGATAACAATTTCACACAGGAAACAGCTA
TGACCATGATTACGCCAAGCGCGCAATTAACCCTCACTAAAGGGAACAAAAGCTGGAGCTCCACCGCGGT
GGCGGCCGCTCTAGAGCTGGTACCAATTCCTTGAATTTTCAAAAATTCTTACTTTTTTTTTGGATGGACG
CAAAGAAGTTTAATAATCATATTACATGGCATTACCACCATATACATATCCATATCTAATCTTACTTATA
TGTTGTGGAAATGTAAAGAGCCCCATTATCTTAGCCTAAAAAAACCTTCTCTTTGGAACTTTCAGTAATA
CGCTTAACTGCTCATTGCTATATTGAAGTACGGATTAGAAGCCGCCGAGCGGGTGACAGCCCTCCGAAGG
AAGACTCTCCTCCGTGCGTCCTCGTCTTCACCGGTCGCGTTCCTGAAACGCAGATGTGCCTCGCGCCGCA
CTGCTCCG
